>Addgene plasmid #75511 | MAP3K2 gRNA (BRDN0001147901) | addgene full sequence | sequence record 184026 | Addgene Assembled Sequence
CCCGGGTGCAAAGATGGATAAAGTTTTAAACAGAGAGGAATCTTTGCAGCTAATGGACCTTCTAGGTCTT
GAAAGGAGTGGGAATTGGCTCCGGTGCCCGTCAGTGGGCAGAGCGCACATCGCCCACAGTCCCCGAGAAG
TTGGGGGGAGGGGTCGGCAATTGATCCGGTGCCTAGAGAAGGTGGCGCGGGGTAAACTGGGAAAGTGATG
TCGTGTACTGGCTCCGCCTTTTTCCCGAGGGTGGGGGAGAACCGTATATAAGTGCAGTAGTCGCCGTGAA
CGTTCTTTTTCGCAACGGGTTTGCCGCCAGAACACAGGTAAGTGCCGTGTGTGGTTCCCGCGGGCCTGGC
CTCTTTACGGGTTATGGCCCTTGCGTGCCTTGAATTACTTCCACCTGGCTGCAGTACGTGATTCTTGATC
CCGAGCTTCGGGTTGGAAGTGGGTGGGAGAGTTCGAGGCCTTGCGCTTAAGGAGCCCCTTCGCCTCGTGC
TTGAGTTGAGGCCTGGCCTGGGCGCTGGGGCCGCCGCGTGCGAATCTGGTGGCACCTTCGCGCCTGTCTC
GCTGCTTTCGATAAGTCTCTAGCCATTTAAAATTTTTGATGACCTGCTGCGACGCTTTTTTTCTGGCAAG
ATAGTCTTGTAAATGCGGGCCAAGATCTGCACACTGGTATTTCGGTTTTTGGGGCCGCGGGCGGCGACGG
GGCCCGTGCGTCCCAGCGCACATGTTCGGCGAGGCGGGGCCTGCGAGCGCGGCCACCGAGAATCGGACGG
GGGTAGTCTCAAGCTGGCCGGCCTGCTCTGGTGCCTGGCCTCGCGCCGCCGTGTATCGCCCCGCCCTGGG
CGGCAAGGCTGGCCCGGTCGGCACCAGTTGCGTGAGCGGAAAGATGGCCGCTTCCCGGCCCTGCTGCAGG
GAGCTCAAAATGGAGGACGCGGCGCTCGGGAGAGCGGGCGGGTGAGTCACCCACACAAAGGAAAAGGGCC
TTTCCGTCCTCAGCCGTCGCTTCATGTGACTCCACGGAGTACCGGGCGCCGTCCAGGCACCTCGATTAGT
TCTCGAGCTTTTGGAGTACGTCGTCTTTAGGTTGGGGGGAGGGGTTTTATGCGATGGAGTTTCCCCACAC
TGAGTGGGTGGAGACTGAAGTTAGGCCAGCTTGGCACTTGATGTAATTCTCCTTGGAATTTGCCCTTTTT
GAGTTTGGATCTTGGTTCATTCTCAAGCCTCAGACAGTGGTTCAAAGTTTTTTTCTTCCATTTCAGGTGT
CGTGACGTACGGCCACCATGACCGAGTACAAGCCCACGGTGCGCCTCGCCACCCGCGACGACGTCCCCAG
GGCCGTACGCACCCTCGCCGCCGCGTTCGCCGACTACCCCGCCACGCGCCACACCGTCGATCCGGACCGC
CACATCGAGCGGGTCACCGAGCTGCAAGAACTCTTCCTCACGCGCGTCGGGCTCGACATCGGCAAGGTGT
GGGTCGCGGACGACGGCGCCGCCGTGGCGGTCTGGACCACGCCGGAGAGCGTCGAAGCGGGGGCGGTGTT
CGCCGAGATCGGCCCGCGCATGGCCGAGTTGAGCGGTTCCCGGCTGGCCGCGCAGCAACAGATGGAAGGC
CTCCTGGCGCCGCACCGGCCCAAGGAGCCCGCGTGGTTCCTGGCCACCGTCGGAGTCTCGCCCGACCACC
AGGGCAAGGGTCTGGGCAGCGCCGTCGTGCTCCCCGGAGTGGAGGCGGCCGAGCGCGCCGGGGTGCCCGC
CTTCCTGGAGACCTCCGCGCCCCGCAACCTCCCCTTCTACGAGCGGCTCGGCTTCACCGTCACCGCCGAC
GTCGAGGTGCCCGAAGGACCGCGCACCTGGTGCATGACCCGCAAGCCCGGTGCCTGAACGCGTTAAGTCG
ACAATCAACCTCTGGATTACAAAATTTGTGAAAGATTGACTGGTATTCTTAACTATGTTGCTCCTTTTAC
GCTATGTGGATACGCTGCTTTAATGCCTTTGTATCATGCTATTGCTTCCCGTATGGCTTTCATTTTCTCC
TCCTTGTATAAATCCTGGTTGCTGTCTCTTTATGAGGAGTTGTGGCCCGTTGTCAGGCAACGTGGCGTGG
TGTGCACTGTGTTTGCTGACGCAACCCCCACTGGTTGGGGCATTGCCACCACCTGTCAGCTCCTTTCCGG
GACTTTCGCTTTCCCCCTCCCTATTGCCACGGCGGAACTCATCGCCGCCTGCCTTGCCCGCTGCTGGACA
GGGGCTCGGCTGTTGGGCACTGACAATTCCGTGGTGTTGTCGGGGAAATCATCGTCCTTTCCTTGGCTGC
TCGCCTGTGTTGCCACCTGGATTCTGCGCGGGACGTCCTTCTGCTACGTCCCTTCGGCCCTCAATCCAGC
GGACCTTCCTTCCCGCGGCCTGCTGCCGGCTCTGCGGCCTCTTCCGCGTCTTCGCCTTCGCCCTCAGACG
AGTCGGATCTCCCTTTGGGCCGCCTCCCCGCGTCGACTTTAAGACCAATGACTTACAAGGCAGCTGTAGA
TCTTAGCCACTTTTTAAAAGAAAAGGGGGGACTGGAAGGGCTAATTCACTCCCAACGAAGACAAGATCTG
CTTTTTGCTTGTACTGGGTCTCTCTGGTTAGACCAGATCTGAGCCTGGGAGCTCTCTGGCTAACTAGGGA
ACCCACTGCTTAAGCCTCAATAAAGCTTGCCTTGAGTGCTTCAAGTAGTGTGTGCCCGTCTGTTGTGTGA
CTCTGGTAACTAGAGATCCCTCAGACCCTTTTAGTCAGTGTGGAAAATCTCTAGCAGTACGTATAGTAGT
TCATGTCATCTTATTATTCAGTATTTATAACTTGCAAAGAAATGAATATCAGAGAGTGAGAGGAACTTGT
TTATTGCAGCTTATAATGGTTACAAATAAAGCAATAGCATCACAAATTTCACAAATAAAGCATTTTTTTC
ACTGCATTCTAGTTGTGGTTTGTCCAAACTCATCAATGTATCTTATCATGTCTGGCTCTAGCTATCCCGC
CCCTAACTCCGCCCATCCCGCCCCTAACTCCGCCCAGTTCCGCCCATTCTCCGCCCCATGGCTGACTAAT
TTTTTTTATTTATGCAGAGGCCGAGGCCGCCTCGGCCTCTGAGCTATTCCAGAAGTAGTGAGGAGGCTTT
TTTGGAGGCCTAGGGACGTACCCAATTCGCCCTATAGTGAGTCGTATTACGCGCGCTCACTGGCCGTCGT
TTTACAACGTCGTGACTGGGAAAACCCTGGCGTTACCCAACTTAATCGCCTTGCAGCACATCCCCCTTTC
GCCAGCTGGCGTAATAGCGAAGAGGCCCGCACCGATCGCCCTTCCCAACAGTTGCGCAGCCTGAATGGCG
AATGGG
[124 nt withheld, positions 3367-3490]
C
[91 nt withheld, positions 3492-3582]
A
[49 nt withheld, positions 3584-3632]
CCTTTGACGTTGGAGTCCACGTTCTTT
[37 nt withheld, positions 3660-3696]
ACCCTATCTCGGTCTATTCTTTTGATTTATAAGGGATTTTGCCGATTTCGGCCTATTGGTTAAAAAATGA
GCTGATTTAACAAAAATTTAACGCGAATTTTAACAAAATATTAACGCTTACAATTTAGGTGGCACTTTTC
GGGGAAATGTGCGCGGAACCCCTATTTGTTTATTTTTCTAAATACATTCAAATATGTATCCGCTCATGAG
ACAATAACCCTGATAAATGCTTCAATAATATTGAAAAAGGAAGAGTATGAGTATTCAACATTTCCGTGTC
GCCCTTATTCCCTTTTTTGCGGCATTTTGCCTTCCTGTTTTTGCTCACCCAGAAACGCTGGTGAAAGTAA
AAGATGCTGAAGATCAGTTGGGTGCACGAGTGGGTTACATCGAACTGGATCTCAACAGCGGTAAGATCCT
TGAGAGTTTTCGCCCCGAAGAACGTTTTCCAATGATGAGCACTTTTAAAGTTCTGCTATGTGGCGCGGTA
TTATCCCGTATTGACGCCGGGCAAGAGCAACTCGGTCGCCGCATACACTATTCTCAGAATGACTTGGTTG
AGTACTCACCAGTCACAGAAAAGCATCTTACGGATGGCATGACAGTAAGAGAATTATGCAGTGCTGCCAT
AACCATGAGTGATAACACTGCGGCCAACTTACTTCTGACAACGATCGGAGGACCGAAGGAGCTAACCGCT
TTTTTGCACAACATGGGGGATCATGTAACTCGCCTTGATCGTTGGGAACCGGAGCTGAATGAAGCCATAC
CAAACGACGAGCGTGACACCACGATGCCTGTAGCAATGGCAACAACGTTGCGCAAACTATTAACTGGCGA
ACTACTTACTCTAGCTTCCCGGCAACAATTAATAGACTGGATGGAGGCGGATAAAGTTGCAGGACCACTT
CTGCGCTCGGCCCTTCCGGCTGGCTGGTTTATTGCTGATAAATCTGGAGCCGGTGAGCGTGGGTCTCGCG
GTATCATTGCAGCACTGGGGCCAGATGGTAAGCCCTCCCGTATCGTAGTTATCTACACGACGGGGAGTCA
GGCAACTATGGATGAACGAAATAGACAGATCGCTGAGATAGGTGCCTCACTGATTAAGCATTGGTAACTG
TCAGACCAAGTTTACTCATATATACTTTAGATTGATTTAAAACTTCATTTTTAATTTAAAAGGATCTAGG
TGAAGATCCTTTTTGATAATCTCATGACCAAAATCCCTTAACGTGAGTTTTCGTTCCACTGAGCGTCAGA
CCCCGTAGAAAAGATCAAAGGATCTTCTTGAGATCCTTTTTTTCTGCGCGTAATCTGCTGCTTGCAAACA
AAAAAACCACCGCTACCAGCGGTGGTTTGTTTGCCGGATCAAGAGCTACCAACTCTTTTTCCGAAGGTAA
CTGGCTTCAGCAGAGCGCAGATACCAAATACTGTTCTTCTAGTGTAGCCGTAGTTAGGCCACCACTTCAA
GAACTCTGTAGCACCGCCTACATACCTCGCTCTGCTAATCCTGTTACCAGTGGCTGCTGCCAGTGGCGAT
AAGTCGTGTCTTACCGGGTTGGACTCAAGACGATAGTTACCGGATAAGGCGCAGCGGTCGGGCTGAACGG
GGGGTTCGTGCACACAGCCCAGCTTGGAGCGAACGACCTACACCGAACTGAGATACCTACAGCGTGAGCT
ATGAGAAAGCGCCACGCTTCCCGAAGGGAGAAAGGCGGACAGGTATCCGGTAAGCGGCAGGGTCGGAACA
GGAGAGCGCACGAGGGAGCTTCCAGGGGGAAACGCCTGGTATCTTTATAGTCCTGTCGGGTTTCGCCACC
TCTGACTTGAGCGTCGATTTTTGTGATGCTCGTCAGGGGGGCGGAGCCTATGGAAAAACGCCAGCAACGC
GGCCTTTTTACGGTTCCTGGCCTTTTGCTGGCCTTTTGCTCACATGTTCTTTCCTGCGTTATCCCCTGAT
TCTGTGGATAACCGTATTACCGCCTTTGAGTGAGCTGATACCGCTCGCCGCAGCCGAACGACCGAGCGCA
GCGAGTCAGTGAGCGAGGAAGCGGAAGAGCGCCCAATACGCAAACCGCCTCTCCCCGCGCGTTGGCCGAT
TCATTAATGCAGCTGGCACGACAGGTTTCCCGACTGGAAAGCGGGCAGTGAGCGCAACGCAATTAATGTG
AGTTAGCTCACTCATTAGGCACCCCAGGCTTTACACTTTATGCTTCCGGCTCGTATGTTGTGTGGAATTG
TGAGCGGATAACAATTTCACACAGGAAACAGCTATGACCATGATTACGCCAAGCGCGCAATTAACCCTCA
CTAAAGGGAACAAAAGCTGGAGCTGCAAGCTTAATGTAGTCTTATGCAATACTCTTGTAGTCTTGCAACA
TGGTAACGATGAGTTAGCAACATGCCTTACAAGGAGAGAAAAAGCACCGTGCATGCCGATTGGTGGAAGT
AAGGTGGTACGATCGTGCCTTATTAGGAAGGCAACAGACGGGTCTGACATGGATTGGACGAACCACTGAA
TTGCCGCATTGCAGAGATATTGTATTTAAGTGCCTAGCTCGATACATAAACGGGTCTCTCTGGTTAGACC
AGATCTGAGCCTGGGAGCTCTCTGGCTAACTAGGGAACCCACTGCTTAAGCCTCAATAAAGCTTGCCTTG
AGTGCTTCAAGTAGTGTGTGCCCGTCTGTTGTGTGACTCTGGTAACTAGAGATCCCTCAGACCCTTTTAG
TCAGTGTGGAAAATCTCTAGCAGTGGCGCCCGAACAGGGACTTGAAAGCGAAAGGGAAACCAGAGGAGCT
CTCTCGACGCAGGACTCGGCTTGCTGAAGCGCGCACGGCAAGAGGCGAGGGGCGGCGACTGGTGAGTACG
CCAAAAATTTTGACTAGCGGAGGCTAGAAGGAGAGAGATGGGTGCGAGAGCGTCAGTATTAAGCGGGGGA
GAATTAGATCGCGATGGGAAAAAATTCGGTTAAGGCCAGGGGGAAAGAAAAAATATAAATTAAAACATAT
AGTATGGGCAAGCAGGGAGCTAGAACGATTCGCAGTTAATCCTGGCCTGTTAGAAACATCAGAAGGCTGT
AGACAAATACTGGGACAGCTACAACCATCCCTTCAGACAGGATCAGAAGAACTTAGATCATTATATAATA
CAGTAGCAACCCTCTATTGTGTGCATCAAAGGATAGAGATAAAAGACACCAAGGAAGCTTTAGACAAGAT
AGAGGAAGAGCAAAACAAAAGTAAGACCACCGCACAGCAAGCGGCCGCTGATCTTCAGACCTGGAGGAGG
AGATATGAGGGACAATTGGAGAAGTGAATTATATAAATATAAAGTAGTAAAAATTGAACCATTAGGAGTA
GCACCCACCAAGGCAAAGAGAAGAGTGGTGCAGAGAGAAAAAAGAGCAGTGGGAATAGGAGCTTTGTTCC
TTGGGTTCTTGGGAGCAGCAGGAAGCACTATGGGCGCAGCGTCAATGACGCTGACGGTACAGGCCAGACA
ATTATTGTCTGGTATAGTGCAGCAGCAGAACAATTTGCTGAGGGCTATTGAGGCGCAACAGCATCTGTTG
CAACTCACAGTCTGGGGCATCAAGCAGCTCCAGGCAAGAATCCTGGCTGTGGAAAGATACCTAAAGGATC
AACAGCTCCTGGGGATTTGGGGTTGCTCTGGAAAACTCATTTGCACCACTGCTGTGCCTTGGAATGCTAG
TTGGAGTAATAAATCTCTGGAACAGATTTGGAATCACACGACCTGGATGGAGTGGGACAGAGAAATTAAC
AATTACACAAGCTTAATACACTCCTTAATTGAAGAATCGCAAAACCAGCAAGAAAAGAATGAACAAGAAT
TATTGGAATTAGATAAATGGGCAAGTTTGTGGAATTGGTTTAACATAACAAATTGGCTGTGGTATATAAA
ATTATTCATAATGATAGTAGGAGGCTTGGTAGGTTTAAGAATAGTTTTTGCTGTACTTTCTATAGTGAAT
AGAGTTAGGCAGGGATATTCACCATTATCGTTTCAGACCCACCTCCCAACCCCGAGGGGACCCAGAGAGG
GCCTATTTCCCATGATTCCTTCATATTTGCATATACGATACAAGGCTGTTAGAGAGATAATTAGAATTAA
TTTGACTGTAAACACAAAGATATTAGTACAAAATACGTGACGTAGAAAGTAATAATTTCTTGGGTAGTTT
GCAGTTTTAAAATTATGTTTTAAAATGGACTATCATATGCTTACCGTAACTTGAAAGTATTTCGATTTCT
TGGCTTTATATATCTTGTGGAAAGGACGAAACACCGGATAAACATTACCCATCCAAGTTTTAGAGCTAGA
AATAGCAAGTTAAAATAAGGCTAGTCCGTTATCAACTTGAAAAAGTGGCACCGAGTCGGTGCTTTTTTAA
GCTTGGCGTAACTAGATCTTGAGACAAATGGCAGTATTCATCCACAATTTTAAAAGAAAAGGGGGGATTG
GGGGGTACAGTGCAGGGGAAAGAATAGTAGACATAATAGCAACAGACATACAAACTAAAGAATTACAAAA
ACAAATTACAAAAATTCAAAATTTTCGGGTTTATTACAGGGACAGCAGAGATCCACTTTGGCGCCGGCTC
GAGGGGG
Features (pLannotate 1.2.2; 29 found; start..end, strand, type, name):
     14..80      +  CDS            small t antigen (fragment): SV40 (simian virus 40) small t antigen
    106..317     +  promoter       EF-1α core promoter: core promoter for human elongation factor EF-1α
    318..1256    +  intron         EF-1α intron A: intron upstream of the start codon of human EF-1α
   1278..1877    +  CDS            PuroR (fragment): puromycin N-acetyltransferase; pac from Streptomyces; confers resistance to puromycin
   1893..2481    +  misc_feature   WPRE: woodchuck hepatitis virus posttranscriptional regulatory element
   2532..2551    +  misc_feature   cPPT/CTS (fragment): central polypurine tract and central termination sequence of HIV-1
   2553..2786    +  LTR            3' LTR (ΔU3): self-inactivating 3' long terminal repeat (LTR) from HIV-1
   2864..2985    +  polyA_signal   SV40 poly(A) signal: SV40 polyadenylation signal
   3025..3160    +  rep_origin     SV40 ori: SV40 origin of replication
   3181..3199    -  promoter       T7 promoter: promoter for bacteriophage T7 RNA polymerase
   3207..3362    +  CDS            lacZα (fragment): LacZα fragment of β-galactosidase; lacZ fragment
   3367..3795    +  rep_origin     f1 ori (sequence partly withheld): f1 bacteriophage origin of replication; arrow indicates direction of (+) strand synthesis
   3848..3952    +  promoter       AmpR promoter: bla
   3953..4813    +  CDS            AmpR: β-lactamase; bla; confers resistance to ampicillin, carbenicillin, and related antibiotics
   4984..5572    +  rep_origin     ori: high-copy-number ColE1/pMB1/pBR322/pUC origin of replication
   5755..5847    +  CDS            lacI (fragment): lac repressor; lacI; The lac repressor binds to the lac operator to inhibit transcription in E. coli. This inhibition can be relieved by adding lactose or isopropyl-β-D-thiogalactopyranoside (IPTG).
   5860..5881    +  protein_bind   CAP binding site: CAP binding activates transcription in the presence of cAMP. E. coli catabolite activator protein
   5896..5926    +  promoter       lac promoter: promoter for the E. coli lac operon
   5934..5950    +  protein_bind   lac operator: The lac repressor binds to the lac operator to inhibit transcription in E. coli. This inhibition can be relieved by adding lactose or isopropyl-β-D-thiogalactopyranoside (IPTG). lac repressor encoded by lacI
   5995..6013    +  promoter       T3 promoter: promoter for bacteriophage T3 RNA polymerase
   6041..6267    +  promoter       RSV promoter: Rous sarcoma virus enhancer/promoter
   6268..6448    +  LTR            5' LTR (truncated): truncated 5' long terminal repeat (LTR) from HIV-1
   6495..6620    +  misc_feature   HIV-1 Ψ: packaging signal of human immunodeficiency virus type 1
   6604..6967    +  CDS            HIV-1 gag (fragment): gag protein from human immunodeficiency virus 1; gag
   7113..7346    +  misc_feature   RRE: The Rev response element (RRE) of HIV-1 allows for Rev-dependent mRNA export from the nucleus to the cytoplasm.
   7723..7749    +  CDS            Rev (fragment): human immunodeficiency virus 1 (HIV-1) Rev protein; rev; enhances nuclear export of unspliced and incompletely spliced viral mRNAs
   7753..7993    +  promoter       U6 promoter: RNA polymerase III promoter for human U6 snRNA
   8023..8098    +  misc_RNA       gRNA scaffold: guide RNA scaffold for the Streptococcus pyogenes CRISPR/Cas9 system
   8154..8271    +  misc_feature   cPPT/CTS: central polypurine tract and central termination sequence of HIV-1
