[The description below was written by a language model from this plasmid's Addgene catalogue record and pLannotate feature annotations shown in this document.]
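Description:
MAP3K2 gRNA (BRDN0001147901) is a third-generation lentiviral CRISPR guide plasmid built on the lentiGuide-Puro backbone, carrying a single guide RNA designed against human MAP3K2 (also known as MEKK2), based on its RefSeq transcript. It is propagated in E. coli as a high-copy plasmid through a ColE1/pUC-type origin and selected with ampicillin via the β-lactamase gene. An f1 origin, an SV40 origin and poly(A) signal, and remnants of lac and T7/T3 cloning-vector sequences are also annotated in the backbone.

The lentiviral transfer cassette begins with an RSV promoter fused to a truncated HIV-1 5' LTR, which makes genomic RNA production in packaging cells Tat-independent. This is followed by the Ψ packaging signal with a partial gag sequence, and the Rev response element for Rev-dependent nuclear export. Downstream, a human U6 RNA polymerase III promoter drives the MAP3K2-specific spacer joined to the Streptococcus pyogenes Cas9 guide scaffold, followed by a cPPT/CTS element that aids nuclear import of the viral genome. A second unit uses the EF-1α core promoter with its first intron to express puromycin N-acetyltransferase, allowing puromycin selection of transduced mammalian cells. The WPRE enhances transcript expression, and the ΔU3 3' LTR makes the integrated provirus self-inactivating.

The plasmid does not encode Cas9, so it is intended for cells that already express Cas9 or for use alongside a separate Cas9 lentivirus. It corresponds to a member of a human kinome gRNA library and is suited to knockout of MAP3K2 by stable lentiviral delivery of the guide.
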