Addgene plasmid #75511: MAP3K2 gRNA (BRDN0001147901)
Purpose: 3rd generation lentiviral gRNA plasmid targeting human MAP3K2
Depositing lab: John Doench & David Root. Depositing organization: Broad Institute. Publication: Optimized sgRNA design to maximize activity and minimize off-target effects of CRISPR-Cas9. Doench JG, Fusi N, Sullender M, Hegde M, Vaimberg EW, Donovan KF, Smith I, Tothova Z, Wilen C, Orchard R, Virgin HW, Listgarten J, Root DE. Nat Biotechnol. 2016 Jan 18. doi: 10.1038/nbt.3437. PubMed 26780180.
Backbone
  Vector backbone: lentiGuide-Puro
  Backbone manufacturer: Zhang Lab (Addgene plasmid # 52963)
  Vector type: Mammalian Expression, Lentiviral, CRISPR
  Selectable markers: Puromycin
Growth in bacteria
  Bacterial resistance: Ampicillin, 100 μg/mL
  Growth temperature: 37°C
  Growth strain: DH5alpha
  Copy number: High Copy
Gene/Insert
  Gene/Insert name: MAP3K2 (alt names: MAP3K2; NM_006609.4)
  gRNA/shRNA sequence: GATAAACATTACCCATCCAA
  Species: H. sapiens (human)
  Entrez Gene: MAP3K2 (a.k.a. MEKK2, MEKK2B)
  Promoter: hU6
  Cloning method: Unknown
  Sequencing primers: 5′ U6-F; 3′ pS2-R
Terms and licenses: Academic/Nonprofit Terms; Industry Terms: Not Available to Industry
Depositor comments: The gRNA was designed to target the following Genbank reference sequence(s): NM_006609.4. Note that this plasmid does NOT contain Cas9. It should be used in conjunction with lentiCas9-Blast (Addgene #52962) or otherwise with cell lines already expressing Cas9. Browse the full kinome gRNA library at http://www.addgene.org/pooled-library/broadgpp-human-kinome/ or visit http://www.broadinstitute.org/rnai/public/ for detailed protocols and information.
How to cite: MAP3K2 gRNA (BRDN0001147901) was a gift from John Doench & David Root (Addgene plasmid # 75511 ; http://n2t.net/addgene:75511 ; RRID:Addgene_75511)
