>Addgene plasmid #75511 | MAP3K2 gRNA (BRDN0001147901) | depositor partial sequence | sequence record 142971 | Target Sequence
GATAAACATTACCCATCCAA
