>Addgene plasmid #75511 | MAP3K2 gRNA (BRDN0001147901) | addgene partial sequence | sequence record 184025 | hU6-F
GAAAGTAATAATTTCTTGGGTAGTTTGCAGTTTTAAAATTATGTTTTAAAATGGACTATCATATGCTTAC
CGTAACTTGAAAGTATTTCGATTTCTTGGCTTTATATATCTTGTGGAAAGGACGAAACACCGGATAAACA
TTACCCATCCAAGTTTTAGAGCTAGAAATAGCAAGTTAAAATAAGGCTAGTCCGTTATCAACTTGAAAAA
GTGGCACCGAGTCGGTGCTTTTTTAAGCTTGGCGTAACTAGATCTTGAGACAAATGGCAGTATTCATCCA
CAATTTTAAAAGAAAAGGGGGGATTGGGGGGTACAGTGCAGGGGAAAGAATAGTAGACATAATAGCAACA
GACATACAAACTAAAGAATTACAAAAACAAATTACAAAAATTCAAAATTTTCGGGTTTATTACAGGGACA
GCAGAGATCCACTTTGGCGCCGGCTCGAGGGGGCCCGGGTGCAAAGATGGATAAAGTTTTAAACAGAGAG
GAATCTTTGCAGCTAATGGACCTTCTAGGTCTTGAAAGGAGTGGGAATTGGCTCCGGTGCCCGTCAGTGG
GCAGAGCGCA
